LOCUS       Exported 4517 bp ds-DNA circular SYN 12-MAY-2021
DEFINITION  Expresses LAR-GECO1 in the endoplasmic reticulum in mammalian cells.
ACCESSION   .
VERSION     .
KEYWORDS    CMV-ER-LAR-GECO1
SOURCE      synthetic DNA construct
  ORGANISM  synthetic DNA construct
REFERENCE   1 (bases 1 to 4517)
  AUTHORS   Wu J, Prole DL, Shen Y, Lin Z, Gnanasekaran A, Liu Y, Chen L, Zhou
            H, Chen SR, Usachev YM, Taylor CW, Campbell RE
  TITLE     Red fluorescent genetically encoded Ca2+ indicators for use in
            mitochondria and endoplasmic reticulum.
  JOURNAL   Biochem J. 2014 Nov 15;464(1):13-22. doi: 10.1042/BJ20140931.
  PUBMED    25164254
REFERENCE   2 (bases 1 to 4517)
  AUTHORS   .
  TITLE     Direct Submission
  JOURNAL   Exported May 12, 2021 from SnapGene Server 1.1.58
            http://www.snapgene.com
FEATURES             Location/Qualifiers
     source          1..4517
                     /organism="synthetic DNA construct"
                     /mol_type="other DNA"
     polyA_signal    42..266
                     /label=bGH poly(A) signal
                     /note="bovine growth hormone polyadenylation signal"
     primer_bind     255..272
                     /label=BGH-rev
                     /note="Bovine growth hormone terminator, reverse primer.
                     Also called BGH reverse"
     promoter        292..310
                     /label=SP6 promoter
                     /note="promoter for bacteriophage SP6 RNA polymerase"
     primer_bind     292..309
                     /label=SP6
                     /note="SP6 promoter, forward primer"
     primer_bind     complement(850..869)
                     /label=mCherry-F
                     /note="mCherry, forward primer"
     primer_bind     complement(1721..1740)
                     /label=T7
                     /note="T7 promoter, forward primer"
     promoter        complement(1722..1740)
                     /label=T7 promoter
                     /note="promoter for bacteriophage T7 RNA polymerase"
     promoter        complement(1785..1988)
                     /label=CMV promoter
                     /note="human cytomegalovirus (CMV) immediate early
                     promoter"
     primer_bind     complement(1814..1834)
                     /label=CMV-F
                     /note="Human CMV immediate early promoter, forward primer"
     enhancer        1989..2368
                     /label=CMV enhancer
                     /note="human cytomegalovirus immediate early enhancer"
     primer_bind     2540..2559
                     /label=pRS-marker
                     /note="pRS vectors, use to sequence yeast selectable
                     marker"
     promoter        2634..2738
                     /gene="bla"
                     /label=AmpR promoter
     CDS             2739..3599
                     /codon_start=1
                     /gene="bla"
                     /product="beta-lactamase"
                     /label=AmpR
                     /note="confers resistance to ampicillin, carbenicillin, and
                     related antibiotics"
                     /translation="MSIQHFRVALIPFFAAFCLPVFAHPETLVKVKDAEDQLGARVGYI
                     ELDLNSGKILESFRPEERFPMMSTFKVLLCGAVLSRIDAGQEQLGRRIHYSQNDLVEYS
                     PVTEKHLTDGMTVRELCSAAITMSDNTAANLLLTTIGGPKELTAFLHNMGDHVTRLDRW
                     EPELNEAIPNDERDTTMPVAMATTLRKLLTGELLTLASRQQLIDWMEADKVAGPLLRSA
                     LPAGWFIADKSGAGERGSRGIIAALGPDGKPSRIVVIYTTGSQATMDERNRQIAEIGAS
                     LIKHW"
     primer_bind     complement(2957..2976)
                     /label=Amp-R
                     /note="Ampicillin resistance gene, reverse primer"
     rep_origin      3770..4358
                     /direction=RIGHT
                     /label=ori
                     /note="high-copy-number ColE1/pMB1/pBR322/pUC origin of
                     replication"
     primer_bind     4259..4278
                     /label=pBR322ori-F
                     /note="pBR322 origin, forward primer"
ORIGIN
        1 ttccggacta gagccccagc tggttctttc cgcctcagaa gccatagagc ccaccgcatc
       61 cccagcatgc ctgctattgt cttcccaatc ctcccccttg ctgtcctgcc ccaccccacc
      121 ccccagaata gaatgacacc tactcagaca atgcgatgca atttcctcat tttattagga
      181 aaggacagtg ggagtggcac cttccagggt caaggaaggc acgggggagg ggcaaacaac
      241 agatggctgg caactagaag gcacagtcga ggctgatcag cgagctctag catttaggtg
      301 acactataga atagggccct ctagatgcat gctcgagcgg ccgccagtgt gatggatatc
      361 tgcagaattc ttacagctcg tccttcttcg ctgtcatcat ttgtacaaac tcttcgtagt
      421 ttacctgacc atccccatcg atgtctgcta ccctgatcat ttcatcaacc tcctcatctg
      481 ttaacttctc tccaatgtct gtcatcgcgt ggcgaagctc tgctgcgccg atgtagccat
      541 tgccgtcctt atccgccacg cggaacgctt ctctaatttc ctcttcactg tctgtgtaat
      601 tcatttttct tgccatcatc gtcaggaact cagggaagtc gaatgtgccg tcaccgtcgg
      661 catctacttc actgatcatg tcctgcagct ctgcttctgt ggggttctgc cccagagacc
      721 gcatcaccgt ccccagctcc ttggttgtta tcgtcccatc cccgtccttg tcaaataggg
      781 agaaagcctc tttaaattct gcgatctgct cttcagtcag ttggtcgcgc gtagcctccc
      841 agcccatggt cttcttctgc attacggggc cgtcgggggg gaagttggtg ccgcgcagct
      901 tcaccttgta gatgaatacg ccgtcctgca gggaggagtc ctggttaacg tgaataatgc
      961 cgccgtcctc gaagttcatc acgcgctccc acctgaagcc ctcggggaag gacagcttga
     1021 agtagtcggg gatgtcggct gggtgcttaa tgtaggcctt ggagccgtac atgaactgag
     1081 gggacaggat gtcccaggcg aagggcaggg ggccaccctt ggtcaccttc agcttagcgg
     1141 tctgaaaggc ctcgtagggg cggccctcgc cctcgccctc gatctcgaac tcgtggccgt
     1201 tcacggagcc ctccatgtgc accttgaagc gcatgaactc cttgatgatg gccatgttat
     1261 cctcctcgcc cttgctcacc agactcccgc ctgtacctcc cttgtacagc tcgtccatgc
     1321 cgccggtgga gtggcggccc tcggcgcgtt cgcactgttc cacgatggtg tagtcctcgt
     1381 tgtgggacac gatgtccaac ttgatgtcga cgacgtaggc gccgggcagc tgcacgggct
     1441 tcttggcctt gtaggtggtc ttgacctcgg cggcgtagtg gccgccgtcc ttcagcctca
     1501 gccccttctt gatctcgctc ttcagggctc cgtcctcggg gtacatccgc tcggaaacca
     1561 cgggtgagct cagccgacct atagctctcc atgcgtgacc tgccttattc cacttacgac
     1621 gtgaagagtc gacgtcggcg gcggcgccca gcaggcccag cagcaggggg acgggcagca
     1681 gcatggcggt ggatccgagc tcggtaccaa gcttgggtct ccctatagtg agtcgtatta
     1741 atttcgataa gccagtaagc agtgggttct ctagttagcc agagagctct gcttatatag
     1801 acctcccacc gtacacgcct accgcccatt tgcgtcaatg gggcggagtt gttacgacat
     1861 tttggaaagt cccgttgatt ttggtgccaa aacaaactcc cattgacgtc aatggggtgg
     1921 agacttggaa atccccgtga gtcaaaccgc tatccacgcc cattgatgta ctgccaaaac
     1981 cgcatcacca tggtaatagc gatgactaat acgtagatgt actgccaagt aggaaagtcc
     2041 cataaggtca tgtactgggc ataatgccag gcgggccatt taccgtcatt gacgtcaata
     2101 gggggcgtac ttggcatatg atacacttga tgtactgcca agtgggcagt ttaccgtaaa
     2161 tactccaccc attgacgtca atggaaagtc cctattggcg ttactatggg aacatacgtc
     2221 attattgacg tcaatgggcg ggggtcgttg ggcggtcagc caggcgggcc atttaccgta
     2281 agttatgtaa cgcggaactc catatatggg ctatgaacta atgaccccgt aattgattac
     2341 tattaataac tagtcaataa tcaatgtcaa cgcgtatatc tggcccgtac atcgcgaagc
     2401 agcgcaaaac gcctaaccct aagcagattc ttcatgcaat tgtcggtcaa gccttgcctt
     2461 gttgtagctt aaattttgct cgcgcactac tcagcgacct ccaacacaca agcagggagc
     2521 agatactggc ttaactatgc ggcatcagag cagattgtac tgagagtgca ccatagggga
     2581 tcgggagatc tcccgatccg tcgacgtcag gtggcacttt tcggggaaat gtgcgcggaa
     2641 cccctatttg tttatttttc taaatacatt caaatatgta tccgctcatg agacaataac
     2701 cctgataaat gcttcaataa tattgaaaaa ggaagagtat gagtattcaa catttccgtg
     2761 tcgcccttat tccctttttt gcggcatttt gccttcctgt ttttgctcac ccagaaacgc
     2821 tggtgaaagt aaaagatgct gaagatcagt tgggtgcacg agtgggttac atcgaactgg
     2881 atctcaacag cggtaagatc cttgagagtt ttcgccccga agaacgtttt ccaatgatga
     2941 gcacttttaa agttctgcta tgtggcgcgg tattatcccg tattgacgcc gggcaagagc
     3001 aactcggtcg ccgcatacac tattctcaga atgacttggt tgagtactca ccagtcacag
     3061 aaaagcatct tacggatggc atgacagtaa gagaattatg cagtgctgcc ataaccatga
     3121 gtgataacac tgcggccaac ttacttctga caacgatcgg aggaccgaag gagctaaccg
     3181 cttttttgca caacatgggg gatcatgtaa ctcgccttga tcgttgggaa ccggagctga
     3241 atgaagccat accaaacgac gagcgtgaca ccacgatgcc tgtagcaatg gcaacaacgt
     3301 tgcgcaaact attaactggc gaactactta ctctagcttc ccggcaacaa ttaatagact
     3361 ggatggaggc ggataaagtt gcaggaccac ttctgcgctc ggcccttccg gctggctggt
     3421 ttattgctga taaatctgga gccggtgagc gtgggtctcg cggtatcatt gcagcactgg
     3481 ggccagatgg taagccctcc cgtatcgtag ttatctacac gacggggagt caggcaacta
     3541 tggatgaacg aaatagacag atcgctgaga taggtgcctc actgattaag cattggtaac
     3601 tgtcagacca agtttactca tatatacttt agattgattt aaaacttcat ttttaattta
     3661 aaaggatcta ggtgaagatc ctttttgata atctcatgac caaaatccct taacgtgagt
     3721 tttcgttcca ctgagcgtca gaccccgtag aaaagatcaa aggatcttct tgagatcctt
     3781 tttttctgcg cgtaatctgc tgcttgcaaa caaaaaaacc accgctacca gcggtggttt
     3841 gtttgccgga tcaagagcta ccaactcttt ttccgaaggt aactggcttc agcagagcgc
     3901 agataccaaa tactgttctt ctagtgtagc cgtagttagg ccaccacttc aagaactctg
     3961 tagcaccgcc tacatacctc gctctgctaa tcctgttacc agtggctgct gccagtggcg
     4021 ataagtcgtg tcttaccggg ttggactcaa gacgatagtt accggataag gcgcagcggt
     4081 cgggctgaac ggggggttcg tgcacacagc ccagcttgga gcgaacgacc tacaccgaac
     4141 tgagatacct acagcgtgag ctatgagaaa gcgccacgct tcccgaaggg agaaaggcgg
     4201 acaggtatcc ggtaagcggc agggtcggaa caggagagcg cacgagggag cttccagggg
     4261 gaaacgcctg gtatctttat agtcctgtcg ggtttcgcca cctctgactt gagcgtcgat
     4321 ttttgtgatg ctcgtcaggg gggcggagcc tatggaaaaa cgccagcaac gcggcctttt
     4381 tacggttcct ggccttttgc tggccttttg ctcacatgtt ctttcctgcg ttatcccctg
     4441 attctgtgga taaccgtatt accgcctttg agtgagctga taccgctcgc cgcagccgaa
     4501 cgaccgagcg cagcgag
//
