[The description below was written by a language model from this plasmid's Addgene catalogue record and the feature table of its GenBank file.]
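Description:
CMV-ER-LAR-GECO1 is a compact mammalian expression plasmid of about 4.5 kb, built on a customized backbone, for reporting calcium levels inside the endoplasmic reticulum. It is propagated in E. coli as a high-copy plasmid through a ColE1/pUC-type origin and selected with ampicillin via the bla (beta-lactamase) gene. No mammalian selection marker appears in the feature table, which suggests it is suited mainly to transient transfection.

The payload is LAR-GECO1, a synthetic, low-affinity, red intensiometric genetically encoded Ca2+ indicator of roughly 1.25 kb. It derives from R-GECO1 by eight substitutions (V51W, I113V, N356S, D363Y, D381Y, F395A, V411A, L415I), numbered according to the GCaMP convention. The coding sequence is cloned between BamHI and EcoRI sites, both preserved. It carries an N-terminal ER-targeting signal peptide and a C-terminal KDEL retention motif, so the sensor enters the secretory pathway and is held in the ER lumen. Its lowered calcium affinity suits the high Ca2+ concentrations of that compartment.

Transcription is driven by the human CMV immediate-early enhancer and promoter and terminated by the bovine growth hormone polyadenylation signal. T7 and SP6 phage promoters flank the insert, providing sequencing primer sites and the possibility of in vitro transcription. The feature table does not annotate the indicator open reading frame itself. Its position is implied by the region between the T7 and SP6 promoters on the complementary strand, where an mCherry-type primer site reflects the red fluorescent protein component. The plasmid is used for red-channel imaging of ER calcium dynamics in mammalian cells.
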