Addgene plasmid #61244: CMV-ER-LAR-GECO1
Purpose: Expresses LAR-GECO1 in the endoplasmic reticulum in mammalian cells
Depositing lab: Robert Campbell. Depositing organization: University of Alberta. Publication: Red fluorescent genetically encoded Ca2+ indicators for use in mitochondria and endoplasmic reticulum. Wu J, Prole DL, Shen Y, Lin Z, Gnanasekaran A, Liu Y, Chen L, Zhou H, Chen SR, Usachev YM, Taylor CW, Campbell RE. Biochem J. 2014 Nov 15;464(1):13-22. doi: 10.1042/BJ20140931. PubMed 25164254.
Backbone
  Vector backbone: Customized Vector
  Backbone size w/o insert (bp): 3200
  Total vector size (bp): 4514
  Vector type: Mammalian Expression
Growth in bacteria
  Bacterial resistance: Ampicillin, 100 μg/mL
  Growth temperature: 37°C
  Growth strain: DH10B
  Copy number: High Copy
Gene/Insert
  Gene/Insert name: LAR-GECO1 (alt name: low affinity red intensiometric genetically encoded Ca2+-indicators for optical)
  Species: Synthetic
  Insert size (bp): 1248
  Mutation: Substitutions relative to R-GECO1: V51W/I113V/N356S/D363Y/D381Y/F395A/V411A/L415I
  GenBank ID: KP091742
  Promoter: CMV
  Tag / fusion protein: ER-targeting sequence: MLLPVPLLLGLLGAAAD (N terminal on insert); ER-retention sequence: KDEL (C terminal on insert)
  Cloning method: Restriction Enzyme; 5′ cloning site BamH1 (not destroyed); 3′ cloning site EcoR1 (not destroyed)
  Sequencing primers: 5′ TAATACGACTCACTATAGGG; 3′ TAGAAGGCACAGTCGAGG
Terms and licenses: Academic/Nonprofit Terms; Industry Terms: Not Available to Industry
Depositor comments: The construct is numbered based on GCaMP.
How to cite: CMV-ER-LAR-GECO1 was a gift from Robert Campbell (Addgene plasmid # 61244 ; http://n2t.net/addgene:61244 ; RRID:Addgene_61244)
