>Addgene plasmid #61244 | CMV-ER-LAR-GECO1 | addgene partial sequence | sequence record 101732 | CMV-F 5'-CGCAAATGGGCGGTAGGCGTG-3'
ACTAGAAGAACCCACTGCTTACTGGCTTATCGAAATTAATACGACTCACTATAGGGAGACCCAAGCTTGG
TACCGAGCTCGGATCCACCGCCATGCTGCTGCCCGTCCCCCTGCTGCTGGGCCTGCTGGGCGCCGCCGCC
GACGTCGACTCTTCACGTCGTAAGTGGAATAAGGCAGGTCACGCATGGAGAGCTATAGGTCGGCTGAGCT
CACCCGTGGTTTCCGAGCGGATGTACCCCGAGGACGGAGCCCTGAAGAGCGAGATCAAGAAGGGGCTGAG
GCTGAAGGACGGCGGCCACTACGCCGCCGAGGTCAAGACCACCTACAAGGCCAAGAAGCCCGTGCAGCTG
CCCGGCGCCTACGTCGTCGACATCAAGTTGGACATCGTGTCCCACAACGAGGACTACACCATCGTGGAAC
AGTGCGAACGCGCCGAGGGCCGCCACTCCACCGGCGGCATGGACGAGCTGTACAAGGGAGGTACAGGCGG
GAGTCTGGTGAGCAAGGGCGAGGAGGATAACATGGCCATCATCAAGGAGTTCATGCGCTTCAAGGTGCAC
ATGGAGGGCTCCGTGAACGGCCACGAGTTCGAGATCGAGGGCGAGGGCGAGGGCCGCCCCTACGAGGCCT
TTCAGACCGCTAAGCTGAAGGTGACCAAGGGTGGCCCCCTGCCCTTCGCCTGGGACATCCTGTCCCCTCA
GTTCATGTACGGCTCCAAGGCCTACATTAAGCACCCAGCCGACATCCCCGACTACTTCAAGCTGTCCTTC
C
