>Addgene plasmid #61244 | CMV-ER-LAR-GECO1 | addgene partial sequence | sequence record 101833 | BGH-rev 5'-TAGAAGGCACAGTCGAGG-3'
CTATAGAATAGGGCCCTCTAGATGCATGCTCGAGCGGCCGCCAGTGTGATGGATATCTGCAGAATTCTTA
CAGCTCGTCCTTCTTCGCTGTCATCATTTGTACAAACTCTTCGTAGTTTACCTGACCATCCCCATCGATG
TCTGCTACCCTGATCATTTCATCAACCTCCTCATCTGTTAACTTCTCTCCAATGTCTGTCATCGCGTGGC
GAAGCTCTGCTGCGCCGATGTAGCCATTGCCGTCCTTATCCGCCACGCGGAACGCTTCTCTAATTTCCTC
TTCACTGTCTGTGTAATTCATTTTTCTTGCCATCATCGTCAGGAACTCAGGGAAGTCGAATGTGCCGTCA
CCGTCGGCATCTACTTCACTGATCATGTCCTGCAGCTCTGCTTCTGTGGGGTTCTGCCCCAGAGACCGCA
TCACCGTCCCCAGCTCCTTGGTTGTTATCGTCCCATCCCCGTCCTTGTCAAATAGGGAGAAAGCCTCTTT
AAATTCTGCGATCTGCTCTTCAGTCAGTTGGTCGCGCGTAGCCTCCCAGCCCATGGTCTTCTTCTGCATT
ACGGGGCCGTCGGGGGGGAAGTTGGTGCCGCGCAGCTTCACCTTGTAGATGAATACGCCGTCCTGCAGGG
AGGAGTCCTGGTTAACGTGAATAATGCCGCCGTCCTCGAAGTTCATCACGCGCTCCCACCTGAAGCCCTC
GGGGAAGGACAGCTTGAAGTAGTCGGGGATGTCGGCTGGGTGCTTAATGTAGGCCTTGGAGCCGTACATG
AACTGAGGGGACAGGATGTCCCAGGCGAAGGGCAGGG
